LOCUS       Exported 7208 bp ds-DNA circular SYN 12-MAY-2021
DEFINITION  PI(WT): Photo-inhibitable/blue light sensitive Rac1.
ACCESSION   .
VERSION     .
KEYWORDS    pBabe-PI(WT)-Rac1(WT)-mCherry
SOURCE      synthetic DNA construct
  ORGANISM  synthetic DNA construct
REFERENCE   1 (bases 1 to 7208)
  AUTHORS   Dagliyan O, Tarnawski M, Chu PH, Shirvanyants D, Schlichting I,
            Dokholyan NV, Hahn KM
  TITLE     Engineering extrinsic disorder to control protein activity in living
            cells.
  JOURNAL   Science. 2016 Dec 16;354(6318):1441-1444.
  PUBMED    27980211
REFERENCE   2 (bases 1 to 7208)
  AUTHORS   .
  TITLE     Direct Submission
  JOURNAL   Exported May 12, 2021 from SnapGene Server 1.1.58
            http://www.snapgene.com
FEATURES             Location/Qualifiers
     source          1..7208
                     /organism="synthetic DNA construct"
                     /mol_type="other DNA"
     primer_bind     315..338
                     /label=MSCV-rev
                     /note="Murine stem cell virus, reverse primer"
     protein_bind    406..422
                     /label=lac operator
                     /bound_moiety="lac repressor encoded by lacI"
                     /note="The lac repressor binds to the lac operator to
                     inhibit transcription in E. coli. This inhibition can be
                     relieved by adding lactose or
                     isopropyl-beta-D-thiogalactopyranoside (IPTG)."
     CDS             complement(1489..2196)
                     /codon_start=1
                     /product="monomeric derivative of DsRed fluorescent protein
                     (Shaner et al., 2004)"
                     /label=mCherry
                     /note="mammalian codon-optimized"
                     /translation="MVSKGEEDNMAIIKEFMRFKVHMEGSVNGHEFEIEGEGEGRPYEG
                     TQTAKLKVTKGGPLPFAWDILSPQFMYGSKAYVKHPADIPDYLKLSFPEGFKWERVMNF
                     EDGGVVTVTQDSSLQDGEFIYKVKLRGTNFPSDGPVMQKKTMGWEASSERMYPEDGALK
                     GEIKQRLKLKDGGHYDAEVKTTYKAKKPVQLPGAYNVNIKLDITSHNEDYTIVEQYERA
                     EGRHSTGGMDELYK"
     primer_bind     complement(1764..1783)
                     /label=mCherry-F
                     /note="mCherry, forward primer"
     primer_bind     2033..2051
                     /label=mCherry-R
                     /note="mCherry, reverse primer"
     regulatory      2193..2202
                     /regulatory_class="other"
                     /note="vertebrate consensus sequence for strong initiation
                     of translation (Kozak, 1987)"
     primer_bind     complement(2297..2321)
                     /label=LNCX
                     /note="Human CMV promoter, forward primer"
     promoter        complement(2318..2356)
                     /label=minimal CMV promoter
                     /note="human cytomegalovirus (CMV) immediate early
                     promoter"
     protein_bind    2389..2659
                     /label=tetracycline response element
                     /bound_moiety="tetracycline repressor TetR"
                     /note="contains seven copies of the tetracycline operator
                     tetO"
     CDS             complement(2700..3116)
                     /label=gag (truncated)
                     /note="truncated Moloney murine leukemia virus (MMLV) gag
                     gene lacking the start codon"
     primer_bind     complement(2716..2732)
                     /label=pBABE 5'
                     /note="Psi packaging signal, forward primer for pBABE
                     vectors"
     primer_bind     complement(2748..2770)
                     /label=pLXSN 5'
                     /note="Murine stem cell virus, forward primer. Also called
                     MSCV"
     misc_feature    3317..3516
                     /label=MMLV Psi
                     /note="packaging signal of Moloney murine leukemia virus
                     (MMLV)"
     LTR             3581..4050
                     /note="long terminal repeat from Moloney murine leukemia
                     virus"
     promoter        4081..4185
                     /gene="bla"
                     /label=AmpR promoter
     CDS             4186..5046
                     /codon_start=1
                     /gene="bla"
                     /product="beta-lactamase"
                     /label=AmpR
                     /note="confers resistance to ampicillin, carbenicillin, and
                     related antibiotics"
                     /translation="MSIQHFRVALIPFFAAFCLPVFAHPETLVKVKDAEDQLGARVGYI
                     ELDLNSGKILESFRPEERFPMMSTFKVLLCGAVLSRIDAGQEQLGRRIHYSQNDLVEYS
                     PVTEKHLTDGMTVRELCSAAITMSDNTAANLLLTTIGGPKELTAFLHNMGDHVTRLDRW
                     EPELNEAIPNDERDTTMPVAMATTLRKLLTGELLTLASRQQLIDWMEADKVAGPLLRSA
                     LPAGWFIADKSGAGERGSRGIIAALGPDGKPSRIVVIYTTGSQATMDERNRQIAEIGAS
                     LIKHW"
     primer_bind     complement(4404..4423)
                     /label=Amp-R
                     /note="Ampicillin resistance gene, reverse primer"
     rep_origin      5206..5794
                     /direction=RIGHT
                     /label=ori
                     /note="high-copy-number ColE1/pMB1/pBR322/pUC origin of
                     replication"
     primer_bind     5695..5714
                     /label=pBR322ori-F
                     /note="pBR322 origin, forward primer"
     primer_bind     5948..5965
                     /label=L4440
                     /note="L4440 vector, forward primer"
     CDS             complement(6474..7073)
                     /codon_start=1
                     /gene="pac from Streptomyces alboniger"
                     /product="puromycin N-acetyltransferase"
                     /label=PuroR
                     /note="confers resistance to puromycin"
                     /translation="MTEYKPTVRLATRDDVPRAVRTLAAAFADYPATRHTVDPDRHIER
                     VTELQELFLTRVGLDIGKVWVADDGAAVAVWTTPESVEAGAVFAEIGPRMAELSGSRLA
                     AQQQMEGLLAPHRPKEPAWFLATVGVSPDHQGKGLGSAVVLPGVEAAERAGVPAFLETS
                     APRNLPFYERLGFTVTADVEVPEGPRTWCMTRKPGA"
     primer_bind     complement(6557..6577)
                     /label=Puro-F
                     /note="Puromycin resistance gene, forward primer"
     primer_bind     7054..7073
                     /label=Puro-R
                     /note="Puromycin resistance gene, reverse primer. Also
                     called puro-variant-R"
     primer_bind     complement(7144..7163)
                     /label=mPGK-F
                     /note="Mouse PGK promoter, forward primer"
ORIGIN
        1 cccccggacc caccccttcc cagcctctga gcccagaaag cgaaggagca aagctgctat
       61 tggccgctgc cccaaaggcc tacccgcttc cattgctcag cggtgctgtc catctgcacg
      121 agactagtga gacgtgctac ttccatttgt cacgtcctgc acgacgcgag ctgcggggcg
      181 ggggggaact tcctgactag gggaggagta gaaggtggcg cgaaggggcc accaaagaac
      241 ggagccggtt ggcgcctacc ggtggatgtg gaatgtgtgc gaggccagag gccacttgtg
      301 tagcgccaag tgcccagcgg ggctgctaaa gcgcatgctc cagactgcct tgggaaaagc
      361 gcctccccta cccggtagaa ttgacctgca ggggccctcg acaaattgtt atccgctcac
      421 aattccacac tcgagttaca acagcaggca ttttctcttc ctcttcttca cgggaggcgg
      481 gcagaggact gctcggatcg cttcgtcaaa cactgtcttg aggcctcgct gtgtgagcgc
      541 cgagcactcc aggtatttta cggcaccaat ctccttagcc atggctagac cctgcggata
      601 ggtgatggga gtcagcttct tctccttcag tttctcgatc gtgtctttat catccctaag
      661 atcaagttta gttcccacta ggatgatggg agtgttggga cagtggtgcc gcacctcagg
      721 ataccacttt gcacggacat tttcaaatga tgcaggactc acaagggaaa agcaaattaa
      781 gaacacatct gtttgcggat aggatagggg gcgtaatctg tcataatctt cttgtccagc
      841 tgtatcccat aagcccagat tcaccggttt tccaccactg ccaagttctt ttgccgcctc
      901 atcaatattt tctgcagttt tcttaatcag catgactccc tctctctcgg cagcatctcg
      961 gacatgctca gttccatcca actgaacccc aataaagtac tggacatctc ccttctgatc
     1021 tcgcataggc tgcaagtgaa agaggttcca gaacttttta ccactctttg tataattaat
     1081 cagctgaaca gtgacctctg tttggttatc tatggcatct ctaatttttc tcactgtcgc
     1141 gcgatcagtt tcaggacctt gtagaaacct gcagtttctt cccaaaattt cttcacggct
     1201 atattctgtc aactgcaaga aactatcgga cgcgaatata atgggattat ctggcaatct
     1261 tgggtcagta atgacaaagt tcttctcaat acgttcaagt gtagtagcca aacctgatcc
     1321 atctaccata acattggcag aataattgtc aaagacagta gggatatatt ctccaggaaa
     1381 tgcattggtt gtgtaactga tcagtaggca agttttacct acagctccgt ctcccaccac
     1441 cacacacttg atggcctgca tggatccgag ctcagatctg agtccggact tgtacagctc
     1501 gtccatgccg ccggtggagt ggcggccctc ggcgcgttcg tactgttcca cgatggtgta
     1561 gtcctcgttg tgggaggtga tgtccaactt gatgttgacg ttgtaggcgc cgggcagctg
     1621 cacgggcttc ttggccttgt aggtggtctt gacctcagcg tcgtagtggc cgccgtcctt
     1681 cagcttcagc ctctgcttga tctcgccctt cagggcgccg tcctcggggt acatccgctc
     1741 ggaggaggcc tcccagccca tggtcttctt ctgcattacg gggccgtcgg aggggaagtt
     1801 ggtgccgcgc agcttcacct tgtagatgaa ctcgccgtcc tgcagggagg agtcctgggt
     1861 cacggtcacc acgccgccgt cctcgaagtt catcacgcgc tcccacttga agccctcggg
     1921 gaaggacagc ttcaagtagt cggggatgtc ggcggggtgc ttcacgtagg ccttggagcc
     1981 gtacatgaac tgaggggaca ggatgtccca ggcgaagggc agggggccac ccttggtcac
     2041 cttcagcttg gcggtctggg tgccctcgta ggggcggccc tcgccctcgc cctcgatctc
     2101 gaactcgtgg ccgttcacgg agccctccat gtgcaccttg aagcgcatga actccttgat
     2161 gatggccatg ttatcctcct cgcccttgct caccatggtg gcggcgaatt cactttacgg
     2221 atctggggcc gcggaggctg gatcggtccc ggtgtcttct atggaggtca aaacagcgtg
     2281 gatggcgtct ccaggcgatc tgacggttca ctaaacgagc tctgcttata taggcctccc
     2341 accgtacacg cctacctcga cccgggtacc gagctcgact ttcacttttc tctatcactg
     2401 atagggagtg gtaaactcga ctttcacttt tctctatcac tgatagggag tggtaaactc
     2461 gactttcact tttctctatc actgataggg agtggtaaac tcgactttca cttttctcta
     2521 tcactgatag ggagtggtaa actcgacttt cacttttctc tatcactgat agggagtggt
     2581 aaactcgact ttcacttttc tctatcactg atagggagtg gtaaactcga ctttcacttt
     2641 tctctatcac tgatagggag tggtaaactc gacgacgaaa gggcctcgtg gatccggccg
     2701 gcgcctagag aaggagtgag ggctggataa agggaggatc gaggcggggt cgaacgagga
     2761 ggttcaaggg ggagagacgg ggcggatgga ggaagaggag gcggaggctt agggtgtaca
     2821 aagggcttga cccagggagg ggggtcaaaa gccaaggctt cccaggtcac gatgtagggg
     2881 acctggtctg ggtgtccatg cgggccaggt gaaaagacct tgatcttaac ctgggtgatg
     2941 aggtctcggt taaaggtgcc gtctcgcggc catccgacgt taaaggttgg ccattctgca
     3001 gagcagaagg taacccaacg tctcttcttg acatctaccg actggttgtg agcgatccgc
     3061 tcgacatctt tccagtgacc taaggtcaaa cttaagggag tggtaacagt ctggccctaa
     3121 ttttcagaca aatacagaaa cacagtcaga cagagacaac acagaacgat gctgcagcgc
     3181 tgcagcagac aagacgcgcg gcttcggttc caaaccgaaa gcaaaaattc agacggaggc
     3241 gggaactgtt ttaggttctc gtctcctacc agaaccacat atcctgacgg ggtcggattc
     3301 cacatcgact cccttcctca ggtcgggcca caaaaacggc ccccaaagtc cctgggacgt
     3361 ctcccagggt tgcggccggg tgttcagaac tcgtcagttc caccacgggt ccgccagata
     3421 cagagctagt tagctaacta gtaccgacgc aggcgcataa aatcagtcat agacactaga
     3481 caatcggaca gacacagata agttgctggc cagcttgcct cccggtggtg ggtcggtggt
     3541 ccctgggcag gggtctcccg atcccggacg agcccccaaa tgaaagaccc ccgctgacgg
     3601 gtagtcaatc actcagagga gaccctccca aggaacagcg agaccacaag tcggatgcaa
     3661 ctgcaagagg gtttattgga tacacgggta cccgggcgac tcagtcaatc ggaggactgg
     3721 cgccccgagt gaggggttgt gggctctttt attgagctcg gggagcagaa gcgcgcgaac
     3781 agaagcgaga agcgaactga ttggttagtt caaataaggc acagggtcat ttcaggtcct
     3841 tggggcaccc tggaaacatc tgatggttct ctagaaactg ctgagggctg gaccgcatct
     3901 ggggaccatc tgttcttggc cctgagccgg ggcaggaact gcttaccaca gatatcctgt
     3961 ttggcccata ttcagctgtt ccatctgttc ttggccctga gccggggcag gaactgctta
     4021 ccacagatat cctgtttggc ccatattcag gctgcaggtg gcacttttcg gggaaatgtg
     4081 cgcggaaccc ctatttgttt atttttctaa atacattcaa atatgtatcc gctcatgaga
     4141 caataaccct gataaatgct tcaataatat tgaaaaagga agagtatgag tattcaacat
     4201 ttccgtgtcg cccttattcc cttttttgcg gcattttgcc ttcctgtttt tgctcaccca
     4261 gaaacgctgg tgaaagtaaa agatgctgaa gatcagttgg gtgcacgagt gggttacatc
     4321 gaactggatc tcaacagcgg taagatcctt gagagttttc gccccgaaga acgttttcca
     4381 atgatgagca cttttaaagt tctgctatgt ggcgcggtat tatcccgtat tgacgccggg
     4441 caagagcaac tcggtcgccg catacactat tctcagaatg acttggttga gtactcacca
     4501 gtcacagaaa agcatcttac ggatggcatg acagtaagag aattatgcag tgctgccata
     4561 accatgagtg ataacactgc ggccaactta cttctgacaa cgatcggagg accgaaggag
     4621 ctaaccgctt ttttgcacaa catgggggat catgtaactc gccttgatcg ttgggaaccg
     4681 gagctgaatg aagccatacc aaacgacgag cgtgacacca cgatgcctgt agcaatggca
     4741 acaacgttgc gcaaactatt aactggcgaa ctacttactc tagcttcccg gcaacaatta
     4801 atagactgga tggaggcgga taaagttgca ggaccacttc tgcgctcggc ccttccggct
     4861 ggctggttta ttgctgataa atctggagcc ggtgagcgtg ggtctcgcgg tatcattgca
     4921 gcactggggc cagatggtaa gccctcccgt atcgtagtta tctacacgac ggggagtcag
     4981 gcaactatgg atgaacgaaa tagacagatc gctgagatag gtgcctcact gattaagcat
     5041 tggtaactgt cagaccaagt ttactcatat atactttaga ttgatttgcg gccgcaaaag
     5101 gatctaggtg aagatccttt ttgataatct catgaccaaa atcccttaac gtgagttttc
     5161 gttccactga gcgtcagacc ccgtagaaaa gatcaaagga tcttcttgag atcctttttt
     5221 tctgcgcgta atctgctgct tgcaaacaaa aaaaccaccg ctaccagcgg tggtttgttt
     5281 gccggatcaa gagctaccaa ctctttttcc gaaggtaact ggcttcagca gagcgcagat
     5341 accaaatact gttcttctag tgtagccgta gttaggccac cacttcaaga actctgtagc
     5401 accgcctaca tacctcgctc tgctaatcct gttaccagtg gctgctgcca gtggcgataa
     5461 gtcgtgtctt accgggttgg actcaagacg atagttaccg gataaggcgc agcggtcggg
     5521 ctgaacgggg ggttcgtgca cacagcccag cttggagcga acgacctaca ccgaactgag
     5581 atacctacag cgtgagctat gagaaagcgc cacgcttccc gaagggagaa aggcggacag
     5641 gtatccggta agcggcaggg tcggaacagg agagcgcacg agggagcttc cagggggaaa
     5701 cgcctggtat ctttatagtc ctgtcgggtt tcgccacctc tgacttgagc gtcgattttt
     5761 gtgatgctcg tcaggggggc ggagcctatg gaaaaacgcc agcaacgcgg cctttttacg
     5821 gttcctggcc ttttgctggc cttttgctca catgttcttt cctgcgttat cccctgattc
     5881 tgtggataac cgtattaccg cctttgagtg agctgatacc gctcgccgca gccgaacgac
     5941 cgagcgcagc gagtcagtga gcgaggaagc ggaagagcgc ccaatacgca aaccgcctct
     6001 ccccgcgcgt tggccgattc attaatgcaa ctatggccat ttaatgtaaa tacttaagaa
     6061 aaaaaaccaa attaattttg atacatgctg catgtgaaag acccccgctg acgggtagtc
     6121 aatcactcag aggagaccct cccaaggaac agcgagacca caagtcggat gcaactgcaa
     6181 gagggtttat tggatacacg ggtacccggg cgactcagtc aatcggagga ctggcgcccc
     6241 gagtgagggg ttgtgggctc agggatctcc taccttgatc tgaacttctc tattctcagt
     6301 tatgtatttt tccatgcctt gcaaaatggc gttacttaag ctagcttgcc aaacctacag
     6361 gtggggtctt tcattccccc ctttttctgg agactaaata aaatctttta ttttatcgat
     6421 gcatggggtc gtgcgctcct ttcggtcggg cgctgcgggt cgtggggcgg gcgtcaggca
     6481 ccgggcttgc gggtcatgca ccaggtgcgc ggtccttcgg gcacctcgac gtcggcggtg
     6541 acggtgaagc cgagccgctc gtagaagggg aggttgcggg gcgcggaggt ctccaggaag
     6601 gcgggcaccc cggcgcgctc ggccgcctcc actccgggga gcacgacggc gctgcccaga
     6661 cccttgccct ggtggtcggg cgagacgccg acggtggcca ggaaccacgc gggctccttg
     6721 ggccggtgcg gcgccaggag gccttccatc tgttgctgcg cggccagccg ggaaccgctc
     6781 aactcggcca tgcgcgggcc gatctcggcg aacaccgccc ccgcttcgac gctctccggc
     6841 gtggtccaga ccgccaccgc ggcgccgtcg tccgcgaccc acaccttgcc gatgtcgagc
     6901 ccgacgcgcg tgaggaagag ttcttgcagc tcggtgaccc gctcgatgtg gcggtccgga
     6961 tcgacggtgt ggcgcgtggc ggggtagtcg gcgaacgcgg cggcgagggt gcgtacggcc
     7021 ctggggacgt cgtcgcgggt ggcgaggcgc accgtgggct tgtactcggt catggtaagc
     7081 ttattggctg caggtcgaaa ggcccggaga tgaggaagag gagaacagcg cggcagacgt
     7141 gcgcttttga agcgtgcaga atgccgggcc tccggaggac cttcgggcgc ccgccccgcc
     7201 cctgagcc
//
