[The description below was written by a language model from this plasmid's Addgene catalogue record and the feature table of its GenBank file.]
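Description:
pBabe-PI(WT)-Rac1(WT)-mCherry is a pBABE-based Moloney murine leukemia virus retroviral vector for expressing a photo-inhibitable, blue-light-sensitive form of the human small GTPase Rac1 in mammalian cells. The catalogue lists two inserts: a synthetic LOV2 light-sensing domain and wild-type human RAC1, with mCherry as an N-terminal fusion partner. The depositor's purpose and the associated work on engineering extrinsic disorder to control protein activity indicate that LOV2 serves as a light-responsive regulatory module, so that blue light switches Rac1 activity off, while mCherry marks expressing cells. "WT" in the name refers to the unmutated versions of both the PI module and Rac1.

The plasmid is propagated in E. coli through a high-copy ColE1/pUC-type origin and an ampicillin resistance gene. Puromycin N-acetyltransferase provides selection in transduced mammalian cells, and a mouse PGK primer site next to it suggests a PGK promoter drives it. The annotated retroviral elements are an MMLV LTR, the Psi packaging signal and a truncated gag region, which allow the transcript to be packaged into retroviral particles. The catalogue gives the promoter simply as CMV, but the feature table shows a minimal CMV promoter coupled to a tetracycline response element with seven tetO copies. This implies tetracycline/doxycycline-regulated expression that needs a Tet transactivator, followed by a Kozak sequence and the mCherry coding sequence.

The held sequence record is 7208 bp, whereas the catalogue states 8131 bp. Its annotation does not label LOV2 or Rac1, although there is an unannotated stretch downstream of mCherry where they presumably lie. Only one LTR is annotated.
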