Addgene plasmid #87550: pBabe-PI(WT)-Rac1(WT)-mCherry
Purpose: PI(WT): Photo-inhibitable/blue light sensitive Rac1
Depositing lab: Klaus Hahn. Depositing organization: University of North Carolina at Chapel Hill. Publication: Engineering extrinsic disorder to control protein activity in living cells. Dagliyan O, Tarnawski M, Chu PH, Shirvanyants D, Schlichting I, Dokholyan NV, Hahn KM. Science. 2016 Dec 16;354(6318):1441-1444. 10.1126/science.aah3404 PubMed 27980211.
Backbone
  Vector backbone: pBABE
  Backbone size w/o insert (bp): 5371
  Total vector size (bp): 8131
  Vector type: Mammalian Expression, Bacterial Expression
  Selectable markers: Puromycin
Growth in bacteria
  Bacterial resistance: Ampicillin, 100 μg/mL
  Growth temperature: 37°C
  Growth strain: DH5alpha
  Copy number: High Copy
Gene/Insert 1
  Gene/Insert name: LOV2
  Species: Synthetic
  Insert size (bp): 447
  Promoter: CMV
  Tag / fusion protein: mCherry (N terminal on backbone)
  Cloning method: Unknown
  Sequencing primers: 5′ GAGATCAAGCAGAGGCTGAAG; 3′ AAGTTCTTTTGCCGCCTCATC
Gene/Insert 2
  Gene/Insert name: Rac1 (alt name: ras-related C3 botulinum toxin substrate 1 (rho family, small GTP binding protein Rac1))
  Species: H. sapiens (human)
  Insert size (bp): 2031
  GenBank ID: 5879 5879
  Entrez Gene: RAC1 (a.k.a. MIG5, MRD48, Rac-1, TC-25, p21-Rac1)
  Promoter: CMV
  Cloning method: Unknown
  Sequencing primers: 5′ GAGATCAAGCAGAGGCTGAAG; 3′ AAGTTCTTTTGCCGCCTCATC
Terms and licenses: Academic/Nonprofit Terms; Industry Terms: Not Available to Industry
How to cite: pBabe-PI(WT)-Rac1(WT)-mCherry was a gift from Klaus Hahn (Addgene plasmid # 87550 ; http://n2t.net/addgene:87550 ; RRID:Addgene_87550)
